>Addgene plasmid #202448 | pXPR_023d-sgCiBIRC6-5 | addgene full sequence | sequence record 398297 | Addgene NGS Result
GATCCCCTATGGTGCACTCTCAGTACAATCTGCTCTGATGCCGCATAGTTAAGCCAGTATCTGCTCCCTG
CTTGTGTGTTGGAGGTCGCTGAGTAGTGCGCGAGCAAAATTTAAGCTACAACAAGGCAAGGCTTGACCGA
CAATTGCATGAAGAATCTGCTTAGGGTTAGGCGTTTTGCGCTGCTTCGCGATGTACGGGCCAGATATACG
CGTTGACATTGATTATTGACTAGTTATTAATAGTAATCAATTACGGGGTCATTAGTTCATAGCCCATATA
TGGAGTTCCGCGTTACATAACTTACGGTAAATGGCCCGCCTGGCTGACCGCCCAACGACCCCCGCCCATT
GACGTCAATAATGACGTATGTTCCCATAGTAACGCCAATAGGGACTTTCCATTGACGTCAATGGGTGGAG
TATTTACGGTAAACTGCCCACTTGGCAGTACATCAAGTGTATCATATGCCAAGTACGCCCCCTATTGACG
TCAATGACGGTAAATGGCCCGCCTGGCATTATGCCCAGTACATGACCTTATGGGACTTTCCTACTTGGCA
GTACATCTACGTATTAGTCATCGCTATTACCATGGTGATGCGGTTTTGGCAGTACATCAATGGGCGTGGA
TAGCGGTTTGACTCACGGGGATTTCCAAGTCTCCACCCCATTGACGTCAATGGGAGTTTGTTTTGGCACC
AAAATCAACGGGACTTTCCAAAATGTCGTAACAACTCCGCCCCATTGACGCAAATGGGCGGTAGGCGTGT
ACGGTGGGAGGTCTATATAAGCAGCGCGTTTTGCCTGTACTGGGTCTCTCTGGTTAGACCAGATCTGAGC
CTGGGAGCTCTCTGGCTAACTAGGGAACCCACTGCTTAAGCCTCAATAAAGCTTGCCTTGAGTGCTTCAA
GTAGTGTGTGCCCGTCTGTTGTGTGACTCTGGTAACTAGAGATCCCTCAGACCCTTTTAGTCAGTGTGGA
AAATCTCTAGCAGTGGCGCCCGAACAGGGACTTGAAAGCGAAAGGGAAACCAGAGGAGCTCTCTCGACGC
AGGACTCGGCTTGCTGAAGCGCGCACGGCAAGAGGCGAGGGGCGGCGACTGGTGAGTACGCCAAAAATTT
TGACTAGCGGAGGCTAGAAGGAGAGAGATGGGTGCGAGAGCGTCAGTATTAAGCGGGGGAGAATTAGATC
GCGATGGGAAAAAATTCGGTTAAGGCCAGGGGGAAAGAAAAAATATAAATTAAAACATATAGTATGGGCA
AGCAGGGAGCTAGAACGATTCGCAGTTAATCCTGGCCTGTTAGAAACATCAGAAGGCTGTAGACAAATAC
TGGGACAGCTACAACCATCCCTTCAGACAGGATCAGAAGAACTTAGATCATTATATAATACAGTAGCAAC
CCTCTATTGTGTGCATCAAAGGATAGAGATAAAAGACACCAAGGAAGCTTTAGACAAGATAGAGGAAGAG
CAAAACAAAAGTAAGACCACCGCACAGCAAGCGGCCGCTGATCTTCAGACCTGGAGGAGGAGATATGAGG
GACAATTGGAGAAGTGAATTATATAAATATAAAGTAGTAAAAATTGAACCATTAGGAGTAGCACCCACCA
AGGCAAAGAGAAGAGTGGTGCAGAGAGAAAAAAGAGCAGTGGGAATAGGAGCTTTGTTCCTTGGGTTCTT
GGGAGCAGCAGGAAGCACTATGGGCGCAGCGTCAATGACGCTGACGGTACAGGCCAGACAATTATTGTCT
GGTATAGTGCAGCAGCAGAACAATTTGCTGAGGGCTATTGAGGCGCAACAGCATCTGTTGCAACTCACAG
TCTGGGGCATCAAGCAGCTCCAGGCAAGAATCCTGGCTGTGGAAAGATACCTAAAGGATCAACAGCTCCT
GGGGATTTGGGGTTGCTCTGGAAAACTCATTTGCACCACTGCTGTGCCTTGGAATGCTAGTTGGAGTAAT
AAATCTCTGGAACAGATTTGGAATCACACGACCTGGATGGAGTGGGACAGAGAAATTAACAATTACACAA
GCTTAATACACTCCTTAATTGAAGAATCGCAAAACCAGCAAGAAAAGAATGAACAAGAATTATTGGAATT
AGATAAATGGGCAAGTTTGTGGAATTGGTTTAACATAACAAATTGGCTGTGGTATATAAAATTATTCATA
ATGATAGTAGGAGGCTTGGTAGGTTTAAGAATAGTTTTTGCTGTACTTTCTATAGTGAATAGAGTTAGGC
AGGGATATTCACCATTATCGTTTCAGACCCACCTCCCAACCCCGAGGGGACCCGACAGGCCCGAAGGAAT
AGAAGAAGAAGGTGGAGAGAGAGACAGAGACAGATCCATTCGATTAGTGAACGGATCGGCACTGCGTGCG
CCAATTCTGCAGACAAATGGCAGTATTCATCCACAATTTTAAAAGAAAAGGGGGGATTGGGGGGTACAGT
GCAGGGGAAAGAATAGTAGACATAATAGCAACAGACATACAAACTAAAGAATTACAAAAACAAATTACAA
AAATTCAAAATTTTCGGGTTTATTACAGGGACAGCAGAGATCCAGTTTGGTTAATTAAGGTACCGAGGGC
CTATTTCCCATGATTCCTTCATATTTGCATATACGATACAAGGCTGTTAGAGAGATAATTAGAATTAATT
TGACTGTAAACACAAAGATATTAGTACAAAATACGTGACGTAGAAAGTAATAATTTCTTGGGTAGTTTGC
AGTTTTAAAATTATGTTTTAAAATGGACTATCATATGCTTACCGTAACTTGAAAGTATTTCGATTTCTTG
GCTTTATATATCTTGTGGAAAGGACGAAACACCGGGGCCCCGGCTGCTCCTCGGGTTTTAGAGCTAGAAA
TAGCAAGTTAAAATAAGGCTAGTCCGTTATCAACTTGAAAAAGTGGCACCGAGTCGGTGCTTTTTTGAAT
TCGCTAGCTAGGTCTTGAAAGGAGTGGGAATTGGCTCCGGTGCCCGTCAGTGGGCAGAGCGCACATCGCC
CACAGTCCCCGAGAAGTTGGGGGGAGGGGTCGGCAATTGATCCGGTGCCTAGAGAAGGTGGCGCGGGGTA
AACTGGGAAAGTGATGTCGTGTACTGGCTCCGCCTTTTTCCCGAGGGTGGGGGAGAACCGTATATAAGTG
CAGTAGTCGCCGTGAACGTTCTTTTTCGCAACGGGTTTGCCGCCAGAACACAGGACCGGTTCTAGCATCG
ATTGATCAACAAGTTTGTACAAAAAAGTTGGCATGGATGCTAAGTCACTAACTGCCTGGTCCCGGACACT
GGTGACCTTCAAGGATGTATTTGTGGACTTCACCAGGGAGGAGTGGAAGCTGCTGGACACTGCTCAGCAG
ATCGTGTACAGAAATGTGATGCTGGAGAACTATAAGAACCTGGTTTCCTTGGGTTATCAGCTTACTAAGC
CAGATGTGATCCTCCGGTTGGAGAAGGGAGAAGAGCCCGGCGGTTCCGGCGGAGGGTCGATGGACAAGAA
GTACAGCATCGGCCTGGCCATCGGCACCAACTCTGTGGGCTGGGCCGTGATCACCGACGAGTACAAGGTG
CCCAGCAAGAAATTCAAGGTGCTGGGCAACACCGACCGGCACAGCATCAAGAAGAACCTGATCGGCGCCC
TGCTGTTCGACAGCGGAGAAACAGCCGAGGCCACCCGGCTGAAGAGAACCGCCAGAAGAAGATACACCAG
ACGGAAGAACCGGATCTGCTATCTGCAAGAGATCTTCAGCAACGAGATGGCCAAGGTGGACGACAGCTTC
TTCCACAGACTGGAAGAGTCCTTCCTGGTGGAAGAGGATAAGAAGCACGAGCGGCACCCCATCTTCGGCA
ACATCGTGGACGAGGTGGCCTACCACGAGAAGTACCCCACCATCTACCACCTGAGAAAGAAACTGGTGGA
CAGCACCGACAAGGCCGACCTGCGGCTGATCTATCTGGCCCTGGCCCACATGATCAAGTTCCGGGGCCAC
TTCCTGATCGAGGGCGACCTGAACCCCGACAACAGCGACGTGGACAAGCTGTTCATCCAGCTGGTGCAGA
CCTACAACCAGCTGTTCGAGGAAAACCCCATCAACGCCAGCGGCGTGGACGCCAAGGCCATCCTGTCTGC
CAGACTGAGCAAGAGCAGACGGCTGGAAAATCTGATCGCCCAGCTGCCCGGCGAGAAGAAGAATGGCCTG
TTCGGCAACCTGATTGCCCTGAGCCTGGGCCTGACCCCCAACTTCAAGAGCAACTTCGACCTGGCCGAGG
ATGCCAAACTGCAGCTGAGCAAGGACACCTACGACGACGACCTGGACAACCTGCTGGCCCAGATCGGCGA
CCAGTACGCCGACCTGTTTCTGGCCGCCAAGAACCTGTCCGACGCCATCCTGCTGAGCGACATCCTGAGA
GTGAACACCGAGATCACCAAGGCCCCCCTGAGCGCCTCTATGATCAAGAGATACGACGAGCACCACCAGG
ACCTGACCCTGCTGAAAGCTCTCGTGCGGCAGCAGCTGCCTGAGAAGTACAAAGAGATTTTCTTCGACCA
GAGCAAGAACGGCTACGCCGGCTACATCGATGGCGGAGCCAGCCAGGAAGAGTTCTACAAGTTCATCAAG
CCCATCCTGGAAAAGATGGACGGCACCGAGGAACTGCTCGTGAAGCTGAACAGAGAGGACCTGCTGCGGA
AGCAGCGGACCTTCGACAACGGCAGCATCCCCCACCAGATCCACCTGGGAGAGCTGCACGCCATTCTGCG
GCGGCAGGAAGATTTTTACCCATTCCTGAAGGACAACCGGGAAAAGATCGAGAAGATCCTGACCTTCCGC
ATCCCCTACTACGTGGGCCCTCTGGCCAGGGGAAACAGCAGATTCGCCTGGATGACCAGAAAGAGCGAGG
AAACCATCACCCCCTGGAACTTCGAGGAAGTGGTGGACAAGGGCGCCAGCGCCCAGAGCTTCATCGAGCG
GATGACCAACTTCGATAAGAACCTGCCCAACGAGAAGGTGCTGCCCAAGCACAGCCTGCTGTACGAGTAC
TTCACCGTGTACAACGAGCTGACCAAAGTGAAATACGTGACCGAGGGAATGAGAAAGCCCGCCTTCCTGA
GCGGCGAGCAGAAAAAAGCCATCGTGGACCTGCTGTTCAAGACCAACCGGAAAGTGACCGTGAAGCAGCT
GAAAGAGGACTACTTCAAGAAAATCGAGTGCTTCGACTCCGTGGAAATCTCCGGCGTGGAAGATCGGTTC
AACGCCTCCCTGGGCACATACCACGATCTGCTGAAAATTATCAAGGACAAGGACTTCCTGGACAATGAGG
AAAACGAGGACATTCTGGAAGATATCGTGCTGACCCTGACACTGTTTGAGGACAGAGAGATGATCGAGGA
ACGGCTGAAAACCTATGCCCACCTGTTCGACGACAAAGTGATGAAGCAGCTGAAGCGGCGGAGATACACC
GGCTGGGGCAGGCTGAGCCGGAAGCTGATCAACGGCATCCGGGACAAGCAGTCCGGCAAGACAATCCTGG
ATTTCCTGAAGTCCGACGGCTTCGCCAACAGAAACTTCATGCAGCTGATCCACGACGACAGCCTGACCTT
TAAAGAGGACATCCAGAAAGCCCAGGTGTCCGGCCAGGGCGATAGCCTGCACGAGCACATTGCCAATCTG
GCCGGCAGCCCCGCCATTAAGAAGGGCATCCTGCAGACAGTGAAGGTGGTGGACGAGCTCGTGAAAGTGA
TGGGCCGGCACAAGCCCGAGAACATCGTGATCGAAATGGCCAGAGAGAACCAGACCACCCAGAAGGGACA
GAAGAACAGCCGCGAGAGAATGAAGCGGATCGAAGAGGGCATCAAAGAGCTGGGCAGCCAGATCCTGAAA
GAACACCCCGTGGAAAACACCCAGCTGCAGAACGAGAAGCTGTACCTGTACTACCTGCAGAATGGGCGGG
ATATGTACGTGGACCAGGAACTGGACATCAACCGGCTGTCCGACTACGATGTGGACGCTATCGTGCCTCA
GAGCTTTCTGAAGGACGACTCCATCGATAACAAAGTGCTGACTCGGAGCGACAAGAACCGGGGCAAGAGC
GACAACGTGCCCTCCGAAGAGGTCGTGAAGAAGATGAAGAACTACTGGCGCCAGCTGCTGAATGCCAAGC
TGATTACCCAGAGGAAGTTCGACAATCTGACCAAGGCCGAGAGAGGCGGCCTGAGCGAACTGGATAAGGC
CGGCTTCATCAAGAGACAGCTGGTGGAAACCCGGCAGATCACAAAGCACGTGGCACAGATCCTGGACTCC
CGGATGAACACTAAGTACGACGAGAACGACAAACTGATCCGGGAAGTGAAAGTGATCACCCTGAAGTCCA
AGCTGGTGTCCGATTTCCGGAAGGATTTCCAGTTTTACAAAGTGCGCGAGATCAACAACTACCACCACGC
CCACGACGCCTACCTGAACGCCGTCGTGGGAACCGCCCTGATCAAAAAGTACCCTAAGCTGGAAAGCGAG
TTCGTGTACGGCGACTACAAGGTGTACGACGTGCGGAAGATGATCGCCAAGAGCGAGCAGGAAATCGGCA
AGGCTACCGCCAAGTACTTCTTCTACAGCAACATCATGAACTTTTTCAAGACCGAGATTACCCTGGCCAA
CGGCGAGATCCGGAAGCGGCCTCTGATCGAGACAAACGGCGAAACAGGCGAGATCGTGTGGGATAAGGGC
CGGGACTTTGCCACCGTGCGGAAAGTGCTGTCTATGCCCCAAGTGAATATCGTGAAAAAGACCGAGGTGC
AGACAGGCGGCTTCAGCAAAGAGTCTATCCTGCCCAAGAGGAACAGCGACAAGCTGATCGCCAGAAAGAA
GGACTGGGACCCTAAGAAGTACGGCGGCTTCGACAGCCCCACCGTGGCCTATTCTGTGCTGGTGGTGGCC
AAAGTGGAAAAGGGCAAGTCCAAGAAACTGAAGAGTGTGAAAGAGCTGCTGGGGATCACCATCATGGAAA
GAAGCAGCTTCGAGAAGAATCCCATCGACTTTCTGGAAGCCAAGGGCTACAAAGAAGTGAAAAAGGACCT
GATCATCAAGCTGCCTAAGTACTCCCTGTTCGAGCTGGAAAACGGCCGGAAGAGAATGCTGGCCTCTGCC
GGCGAACTGCAGAAGGGAAACGAACTGGCCCTGCCCTCCAAATATGTGAACTTCCTGTACCTGGCCAGCC
ACTATGAGAAGCTGAAGGGCTCCCCCGAGGATAATGAGCAGAAACAGCTGTTTGTGGAACAGCACAAACA
CTACCTGGACGAGATCATCGAGCAGATCAGCGAGTTCTCCAAGAGAGTGATCCTGGCCGACGCTAATCTG
GACAAGGTGCTGAGCGCCTACAACAAGCACAGAGACAAGCCTATCAGAGAGCAGGCCGAGAATATCATCC
ACCTGTTTACCCTGACCAATCTGGGAGCCCCTGCCGCCTTCAAGTACTTTGACACCACCATCGACCGGAA
GAGGTACACCAGCACCAAAGAGGTGCTGGACGCCACCCTGATCCACCAGAGCATCACCGGCCTGTACGAG
ACACGGATCGACCTGTCTCAGCTGGGAGGCGACGCCTATCCCTATGACGTGCCCGATTATGCCAGCCTGG
GCAGCGGCTCCCCCAAGAAAAAACGCAAGGTGGAAGATCCTAAGAAAAAGCGGAAAGTGGACGGCATTGG
TAGTGGGAGCAACGGCAGCAGCGGATCCGGCGCAACAAACTTCTCTCTGCTGAAACAAGCCGGAGATGTC
GAAGAGAATCCTGGACCGACCGAGTACAAGCCCACGGTGCGCCTCGCCACCCGCGACGACGTCCCCAGGG
CCGTACGCACCCTCGCCGCCGCGTTCGCCGACTACCCCGCCACGCGCCACACCGTCGATCCGGACCGCCA
CATCGAGCGGGTCACCGAGCTGCAAGAACTCTTCCTCACGCGCGTCGGGCTCGACATCGGCAAGGTGTGG
GTCGCGGACGACGGCGCCGCGGTGGCGGTCTGGACCACGCCGGAGAGCGTCGAAGCGGGGGCGGTGTTCG
CCGAGATCGGCCCGCGCATGGCCGAGTTGAGCGGTTCCCGGCTGGCCGCGCAGCAACAGATGGAAGGCCT
CCTGGCGCCGCACCGGCCCAAGGAGCCCGCGTGGTTCCTGGCCACCGTCGGAGTCTCGCCCGACCACCAG
GGCAAGGGTCTGGGCAGCGCCGTCGTGCTCCCCGGAGTGGAGGCGGCCGAGCGCGCCGGGGTGCCCGCCT
TCCTGGAGACCTCCGCGCCCCGCAACCTCCCCTTCTACGAGCGGCTCGGCTTCACCGTCACCGCCGACGT
CGAGGTGCCCGAAGGACCGCGCACCTGGTGCATGACCCGCAAGCCCGGTGCCTGAACGCGTTAAGTCGAC
AATCAACCTCTGGATTACAAAATTTGTGAAAGATTGACTGGTATTCTTAACTATGTTGCTCCTTTTACGC
TATGTGGATACGCTGCTTTAATGCCTTTGTATCATGCTATTGCTTCCCGTATGGCTTTCATTTTCTCCTC
CTTGTATAAATCCTGGTTGCTGTCTCTTTATGAGGAGTTGTGGCCCGTTGTCAGGCAACGTGGCGTGGTG
TGCACTGTGTTTGCTGACGCAACCCCCACTGGTTGGGGCATTGCCACCACCTGTCAGCTCCTTTCCGGGA
CTTTCGCTTTCCCCCTCCCTATTGCCACGGCGGAACTCATCGCCGCCTGCCTTGCCCGCTGCTGGACAGG
GGCTCGGCTGTTGGGCACTGACAATTCCGTGGTGTTGTCGGGGAAATCATCGTCCTTTCCTTGGCTGCTC
GCCTGTGTTGCCACCTGGATTCTGCGCGGGACGTCCTTCTGCTACGTCCCTTCGGCCCTCAATCCAGCGG
ACCTTCCTTCCCGCGGCCTGCTGCCGGCTCTGCGGCCTCTTCCGCGTCTTCGCCTTCGCCCTCAGACGAG
TCGGATCTCCCTTTGGGCCGCCTCCCCGCGTCGACTTTAAGACCAATGACTTACAAGGCAGCTGTAGATC
TTAGCCACTTTTTAAAAGAAAAGGGGGGACTGGAAGGGCTAATTCACTCCCAACGAAGACAAGATCTGCT
TTTTGCTTGTACTGGGTCTCTCTGGTTAGACCAGATCTGAGCCTGGGAGCTCTCTGGCTAACTAGGGAAC
CCACTGCTTAAGCCTCAATAAAGCTTGCCTTGAGTGCTTCAAGTAGTGTGTGCCCGTCTGTTGTGTGACT
CTGGTAACTAGAGATCCCTCAGACCCTTTTAGTCAGTGTGGAAAATCTCTAGCAGGGCCCGTTTAAACCC
GCTGATCAGCCTCGACTGTGCCTTCTAGTTGCCAGCCATCTGTTGTTTGCCCCTCCCCCGTGCCTTCCTT
GACCCTGGAAGGTGCCACTCCCACTGTCCTTTCCTAATAAAATGAGGAAATTGCATCGCATTGTCTGAGT
AGGTGTCATTCTATTCTGGGGGGTGGGGTGGGGCAGGACAGCAAGGGGGAGGATTGGGAAGACAATAGCA
GGCATGCTGGGGATGCGGTGGGCTCTATGGCTTCTGAGGCGGAAAGAACCAGCTGGGGCTCTAGGGGGTA
TCCCC
[124 nt withheld, positions 9596-9719]
C
[91 nt withheld, positions 9721-9811]
A
[49 nt withheld, positions 9813-9861]
CCTTTGACGTTGGAGTCCACGTTCTTT
[37 nt withheld, positions 9889-9925]
ACCCTATCTCGGTCTATTCTTTTGATTTATAAGGGATTTTGCCGATTTCGGCCTATTGGTTAAAAAATGA
GCTGATTTAACAAAAATTTAACGCGAATTAATTCTGTGGAATGTGTGTCAGTTAGGGTGTGGAAAGTCCC
CAGGCTCCCCAGCAGGCAGAAGTATGCAAAGCATGCATCTCAATTAGTCAGCAACCAGGTGTGGAAAGTC
CCCAGGCTCCCCAGCAGGCAGAAGTATGCAAAGCATGCATCTCAATTAGTCAGCAACCATAGTCCCGCCC
CTAACTCCGCCCATCCCGCCCCTAACTCCGCCCAGTTCCGCCCATTCTCCGCCCCATGGCTGACTAATTT
TTTTTATTTATGCAGAGGCCGAGGCCGCCTCTGCCTCTGAGCTATTCCAGAAGTAGTGAGGAGGCTTTTT
TGGAGGCCTAGGCTTTTGCAAAAAGCTCCCGGGAGCTTGTATATCCATTTTCGGATCTGATCAGCACGTG
TTGACAATTAATCATCGGCATAGTATATCGGCATAGTATAATACGACAAGGTGAGGAACTAAACCATGGC
CAAGTTGACCAGTGCCGTTCCGGTGCTCACCGCGCGCGACGTCGCCGGAGCGGTCGAGTTCTGGACCGAC
CGGCTCGGGTTCTCCCGGGACTTCGTGGAGGACGACTTCGCCGGTGTGGTCCGGGACGACGTGACCCTGT
TCATCAGCGCGGTCCAGGACCAGGTGGTGCCGGACAACACCCTGGCCTGGGTGTGGGTGCGCGGCCTGGA
CGAGCTGTACGCCGAGTGGTCGGAGGTCGTGTCCACGAACTTCCGGGACGCCTCCGGGCCGGCCATGACC
GAGATCGGCGAGCAGCCGTGGGGGCGGGAGTTCGCCCTGCGCGACCCGGCCGGCAACTGCGTGCACTTCG
TGGCCGAGGAGCAGGACTGACACGTGCTACGAGATTTCGATTCCACCGCCGCCTTCTATGAAAGGTTGGG
CTTCGGAATCGTTTTCCGGGACGCCGGCTGGATGATCCTCCAGCGCGGGGATCTCATGCTGGAGTTCTTC
GCCCACCCCAACTTGTTTATTGCAGCTTATAATGGTTACAAATAAAGCAATAGCATCACAAATTTCACAA
ATAAAGCATTTTTTTCACTGCATTCTAGTTGTGGTTTGTCCAAACTCATCAATGTATCTTATCATGTCTG
TATACCGTCGACCTCTAGCTAGAGCTTGGCGTAATCATGGTCATAGCTGTTTCCTGTGTGAAATTGTTAT
CCGCTCACAATTCCACACAACATACGAGCCGGAAGCATAAAGTGTAAAGCCTGGGGTGCCTAATGAGTGA
GCTAACTCACATTAATTGCGTTGCGCTCACTGCCCGCTTTCCAGTCGGGAAACCTGTCGTGCCAGCTGCA
TTAATGAATCGGCCAACGCGCGGGGAGAGGCGGTTTGCGTATTGGGCGCTCTTCCGCTTCCTCGCTCACT
GACTCGCTGCGCTCGGTCGTTCGGCTGCGGCGAGCGGTATCAGCTCACTCAAAGGCGGTAATACGGTTAT
CCACAGAATCAGGGGATAACGCAGGAAAGAACATGTGAGCAAAAGGCCAGCAAAAGGCCAGGAACCGTAA
AAAGGCCGCGTTGCTGGCGTTTTTCCATAGGCTCCGCCCCCCTGACGAGCATCACAAAAATCGACGCTCA
AGTCAGAGGTGGCGAAACCCGACAGGACTATAAAGATACCAGGCGTTTCCCCCTGGAAGCTCCCTCGTGC
GCTCTCCTGTTCCGACCCTGCCGCTTACCGGATACCTGTCCGCCTTTCTCCCTTCGGGAAGCGTGGCGCT
TTCTCATAGCTCACGCTGTAGGTATCTCAGTTCGGTGTAGGTCGTTCGCTCCAAGCTGGGCTGTGTGCAC
GAACCCCCCGTTCAGCCCGACCGCTGCGCCTTATCCGGTAACTATCGTCTTGAGTCCAACCCGGTAAGAC
ACGACTTATCGCCACTGGCAGCAGCCACTGGTAACAGGATTAGCAGAGCGAGGTATGTAGGCGGTGCTAC
AGAGTTCTTGAAGTGGTGGCCTAACTACGGCTACACTAGAAGAACAGTATTTGGTATCTGCGCTCTGCTG
AAGCCAGTTACCTTCGGAAAAAGAGTTGGTAGCTCTTGATCCGGCAAACAAACCACCGCTGGTAGCGGTG
GTTTTTTTGTTTGCAAGCAGCAGATTACGCGCAGAAAAAAAGGATCTCAAGAAGATCCTTTGATCTTTTC
TACGGGGTCTGACGCTCAGTGGAACGAAAACTCACGTTAAGGGATTTTGGTCATGAGATTATCAAAAAGG
ATCTTCACCTAGATCCTTTTAAATTAAAAATGAAGTTTTAAATCAATCTAAAGTATATATGAGTAAACTT
GGTCTGACAGTTACCAATGCTTAATCAGTGAGGCACCTATCTCAGCGATCTGTCTATTTCGTTCATCCAT
AGTTGCCTGACTCCCCGTCGTGTAGATAACTACGATACGGGAGGGCTTACCATCTGGCCCCAGTGCTGCA
ATGATACCGCGAGACCCACGCTCACCGGCTCCAGATTTATCAGCAATAAACCAGCCAGCCGGAAGGGCCG
AGCGCAGAAGTGGTCCTGCAACTTTATCCGCCTCCATCCAGTCTATTAATTGTTGCCGGGAAGCTAGAGT
AAGTAGTTCGCCAGTTAATAGTTTGCGCAACGTTGTTGCCATTGCTACAGGCATCGTGGTGTCACGCTCG
TCGTTTGGTATGGCTTCATTCAGCTCCGGTTCCCAACGATCAAGGCGAGTTACATGATCCCCCATGTTGT
GCAAAAAAGCGGTTAGCTCCTTCGGTCCTCCGATCGTTGTCAGAAGTAAGTTGGCCGCAGTGTTATCACT
CATGGTTATGGCAGCACTGCATAATTCTCTTACTGTCATGCCATCCGTAAGATGCTTTTCTGTGACTGGT
GAGTACTCAACCAAGTCATTCTGAGAATAGTGTATGCGGCGACCGAGTTGCTCTTGCCCGGCGTCAATAC
GGGATAATACCGCGCCACATAGCAGAACTTTAAAAGTGCTCATCATTGGAAAACGTTCTTCGGGGCGAAA
ACTCTCAAGGATCTTACCGCTGTTGAGATCCAGTTCGATGTAACCCACTCGTGCACCCAACTGATCTTCA
GCATCTTTTACTTTCACCAGCGTTTCTGGGTGAGCAAAAACAGGAAGGCAAAATGCCGCAAAAAAGGGAA
TAAGGGCGACACGGAAATGTTGAATACTCATACTCTTCCTTTTTCAATATTATTGAAGCATTTATCAGGG
TTATTGTCTCATGAGCGGATACATATTTGAATGTATTTAGAAAAATAAACAAATAGGGGTTCCGCGCACA
TTTCCCCGAAAAGTGCCACCTGACGTCGACGGATCGGGAGATCTCCC
Features (pLannotate 1.2.2; 35 found; start..end, strand, type, name):
      8..60      -  misc_feature   bom (fragment): basis of mobility region from pBR322
    215..594     +  enhancer       CMV enhancer: human cytomegalovirus immediate early enhancer
    595..794     +  promoter       CMV promoter: human cytomegalovirus (CMV) immediate early promoter
    812..992     +  LTR            5' LTR (truncated): truncated 5' long terminal repeat (LTR) from HIV-1
   1039..1164    +  misc_feature   HIV-1 Ψ: packaging signal of human immunodeficiency virus type 1
   1148..1511    +  CDS            HIV-1 gag (fragment): gag protein from human immunodeficiency virus 1; gag
   1657..1890    +  misc_feature   RRE: The Rev response element (RRE) of HIV-1 allows for Rev-dependent mRNA export from the nucleus to the cytoplasm.
   2267..2367    +  CDS            Rev (fragment): human immunodeficiency virus 1 (HIV-1) Rev protein; rev; enhances nuclear export of unspliced and incompletely spliced viral mRNAs
   2417..2534    +  misc_feature   cPPT/CTS: central polypurine tract and central termination sequence of HIV-1
   2585..2825    +  promoter       U6 promoter: RNA polymerase III promoter for human U6 snRNA
   2855..2930    +  misc_RNA       gRNA scaffold: guide RNA scaffold for the Streptococcus pyogenes CRISPR/Cas9 system
   2948..2966    +  CDS            small t antigen (fragment): SV40 (simian virus 40) small t antigen
   2992..3203    +  promoter       EF-1α core promoter: core promoter for human elongation factor EF-1α
   3230..3247    +  protein_bind   attB1 (fragment): mutant version of attB; core recombination site for the Gateway® BP reaction BP Clonase™
   3283..3468    +  CDS            KRAB: Krüppel-associated box (KRAB) transcriptional repression domain from the human zinc finger protein ZNF10 (Margolin et al., 1994)
   3490..7593    +  CDS            Cas9: Cas9 (Csn1) endonuclease from the Streptococcus pyogenes Type II CRISPR/Cas system generates RNA-guided double strand breaks in DNA
   7788..8385    +  CDS            PuroR (fragment): puromycin N-acetyltransferase; pac from Streptomyces; confers resistance to puromycin
   8401..8989    +  misc_feature   WPRE: woodchuck hepatitis virus posttranscriptional regulatory element
   9040..9059    +  misc_feature   cPPT/CTS (fragment): central polypurine tract and central termination sequence of HIV-1
   9061..9294    +  LTR            3' LTR (ΔU3): self-inactivating 3' long terminal repeat (LTR) from HIV-1
   9326..9550    +  polyA_signal   bGH poly(A) signal: bovine growth hormone polyadenylation signal
   9554..9575    +  promoter       SV40 promoter (fragment): SV40 enhancer and early promoter
   9596..10024   +  rep_origin     f1 ori (sequence partly withheld): f1 bacteriophage origin of replication; arrow indicates direction of (+) strand synthesis
  10038..10367   +  promoter       SV40 promoter: SV40 enhancer and early promoter
  10415..10462   +  promoter       EM7 promoter: synthetic bacterial promoter&nbsp
  10481..10855   +  CDS            BleoR: antibiotic-binding protein; Sh ble from Streptoalloteichus hindustanus; confers resistance to bleomycin, phleomycin, and Zeocin™
  10865..10990   +  CDS            ble (fragment): BLE_KLEPN - Experimental evidence at protein level: Swiss-Prot protein existence level 1. Binding protein with a strong affinity to the bleomycin family of antibiotics. Binds to CL990; an antimitotic-antibiotic compound. From Klebsiella pneumoniae.
  10985..11106   +  polyA_signal   SV40 poly(A) signal: SV40 polyadenylation signal
  11177..11199   -  protein_bind   lac operator (fragment): The lac repressor binds to the lac operator to inhibit transcription in E. coli. This inhibition can be relieved by adding lactose or isopropyl-β-D-thiogalactopyranoside (IPTG). lac repressor encoded by lacI
  11203..11233   -  promoter       lac promoter: promoter for the E. coli lac operon
  11248..11269   -  protein_bind   CAP binding site: CAP binding activates transcription in the presence of cAMP. E. coli catabolite activator protein
  11282..11374   -  CDS            lacI (fragment): lac repressor; lacI; The lac repressor binds to the lac operator to inhibit transcription in E. coli. This inhibition can be relieved by adding lactose or isopropyl-β-D-thiogalactopyranoside (IPTG).
  11557..12145   -  rep_origin     ori: high-copy-number ColE1/pMB1/pBR322/pUC origin of replication
  12316..13176   -  CDS            AmpR: β-lactamase; bla; confers resistance to ampicillin, carbenicillin, and related antibiotics
  13177..13281   -  promoter       AmpR promoter: bla
