[The description below was written by a language model from this plasmid's Addgene catalogue record and pLannotate feature annotations shown in this document.]
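Description:
pXPR_023d-sgCiBIRC6-5 is a third-generation-style, self-inactivating HIV-1 lentiviral vector built on the pXPR_023 backbone for all-in-one CRISPR interference against human BIRC6 (also known as APOLLON or BRUCE). In bacteria it is maintained through a high-copy ColE1/pUC origin with ampicillin resistance, and it also carries an f1 origin. Outside the viral region, the backbone carries an SV40/EM7-driven bleomycin/Zeocin resistance cassette with an SV40 polyadenylation signal. Viral genomic RNA is produced from a CMV enhancer/promoter fused to a truncated 5' LTR. The packaged region includes the Ψ packaging signal with a partial gag sequence, the RRE for Rev-dependent nuclear export, the cPPT/CTS, a WPRE to boost transcript expression, and a ΔU3 3' LTR followed by a bGH polyadenylation signal.

Two expression units lie between the LTRs. A human U6 (RNA polymerase III) promoter drives the BIRC6-targeting guide fused to the Streptococcus pyogenes gRNA scaffold. Downstream, an EF-1α core promoter drives an N-terminal KRAB repression domain from ZNF10 joined to a Cas9 coding sequence. The annotation labels this simply as Cas9, but the KRAB fusion, the "d" in the name and the stated CRISPRi purpose suggest a nuclease-dead variant that silences transcription at the guide's target site rather than cutting DNA.

The record is inconsistent about the mammalian selection marker. The catalogue lists hygromycin, whereas the feature table detects a puromycin N-acetyltransferase fragment after Cas9 and no hygromycin gene, so the marker should be verified against the sequence. The construct was used to knock down BIRC6 expression in human cells in a study of a ubiquitination cascade controlling the integrated stress response and survival in carcinomas.
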