Addgene plasmid #202448: pXPR_023d-sgCiBIRC6-5
Purpose: Expression of a CRISPRi guide targeting BIRC6
Depositing lab: William Hahn. Depositing organization: Dana-Farber Cancer Institute. Publication: A Ubiquitination Cascade Regulating the Integrated Stress Response and Survival in Carcinomas. Cervia LD, Shibue T, Borah AA, Gaeta B, He L, Leung L, Li N, Moyer SM, Shim BH, Dumont N, Gonzalez A, Bick NR, Kazachkova M, Dempster JM, Krill-Burger JM, Piccioni F, Udeshi ND, Olive ME, Carr SA, Root DE, McFarland JM, Vazquez F, Hahn WC. Cancer Discov. 2023 Mar 1;13(3):766-795. doi: 10.1158/2159-8290.CD-22-1230. PubMed 36576405.
Backbone
  Vector backbone: pXPR_023
  Vector type: Mammalian Expression, Lentiviral, CRISPR
  Selectable markers: Hygromycin
Growth in bacteria
  Bacterial resistance: Ampicillin, 100 μg/mL
  Growth temperature: 37°C
  Growth strain: NEB Stable
  Copy number: High Copy
Gene/Insert
  Gene/Insert name: BIRC6 gRNA
  gRNA/shRNA sequence: GGGCCCCGGCTGCTCCT
  Species: H. sapiens (human)
  Entrez Gene: BIRC6 (a.k.a. APOLLON, BRUCE)
  Promoter: hU6
  Cloning method: Restriction Enzyme; 5′ cloning site unknown (unknown if destroyed)
Terms and licenses: Academic/Nonprofit Terms; Industry Terms: Not Available to Industry
How to cite: pXPR_023d-sgCiBIRC6-5 was a gift from William Hahn (Addgene plasmid # 202448 ; http://n2t.net/addgene:202448 ; RRID:Addgene_202448)
